>Addgene plasmid #45769 | hE-cadherin-pcDNA3 | addgene full sequence | sequence record 152086 | Addgene NGS result
CATTAATGAATCGGCCAACGCGCGGGGAGAGGCGGTTTGCGTATTGGGCGCTCTTCCGCTTCCTCGCTCA
CTGACTCGCTGCGCTCGGTCGTTCGGCTGCGGCGAGCGGTATCAGCTCACTCAAAGGCGGTAATACGGTT
ATCCACAGAATCAGGGGATAACGCAGGAAAGAACATGTGAGCAAAAGGCCAGCAAAAGGCCAGGAACCGT
AAAAAGGCCGCGTTGCTGGCGTTTTTCCATAGGCTCCGCCCCCCTGACGAGCATCACAAAAATCGACGCT
CAAGTCAGAGGTGGCGAAACCCGACAGGACTATAAAGATACCAGGCGTTTCCCCCTGGAAGCTCCCTCGT
GCGCTCTCCTGTTCCGACCCTGCCGCTTACCGGATACCTGTCCGCCTTTCTCCCTTCGGGAAGCGTGGCG
CTTTCTCATAGCTCACGCTGTAGGTATCTCAGTTCGGTGTAGGTCGTTCGCTCCAAGCTGGGCTGTGTGC
ACGAACCCCCCGTTCAGCCCGACCGCTGCGCCTTATCCGGTAACTATCGTCTTGAGTCCAACCCGGTAAG
ACACGACTTATCGCCACTGGCAGCAGCCACTGGTAACAGGATTAGCAGAGCGAGGTATGTAGGCGGTGCT
ACAGAGTTCTTGAAGTGGTGGCCTAACTACGGCTACACTAGAAGAACAGTATTTGGTATCTGCGCTCTGC
TGAAGCCAGTTACCTTCGGAAAAAGAGTTGGTAGCTCTTGATCCGGCAAACAAACCACCGCTGGTAGCGG
TGGTTTTTTTGTTTGCAAGCAGCAGATTACGCGCAGAAAAAAAGGATCTCAAGAAGATCCTTTGATCTTT
TCTACGGGGTCTGACGCTCAGTGGAACGAAAACTCACGTTAAGGGATTTTGGTCATGAGATTATCAAAAA
GGATCTTCACCTAGATCCTTTTAAATTAAAAATGAAGTTTTAAATCAATCTAAAGTATATATGAGTAAAC
TTGGTCTGACAGTTACCAATGCTTAATCAGTGAGGCACCTATCTCAGCGATCTGTCTATTTCGTTCATCC
ATAGTTGCCTGACTCCCCGTCGTGTAGATAACTACGATACGGGAGGGCTTACCATCTGGCCCCAGTGCTG
CAATGATACCGCGAGACCCACGCTCACCGGCTCCAGATTTATCAGCAATAAACCAGCCAGCCGGAAGGGC
CGAGCGCAGAAGTGGTCCTGCAACTTTATCCGCCTCCATCCAGTCTATTAATTGTTGCCGGGAAGCTAGA
GTAAGTAGTTCGCCAGTTAATAGTTTGCGCAACGTTGTTGCCATTGCTACAGGCATCGTGGTGTCACGCT
CGTCGTTTGGTATGGCTTCATTCAGCTCCGGTTCCCAACGATCAAGGCGAGTTACATGATCCCCCATGTT
GTGCAAAAAAGCGGTTAGCTCCTTCGGTCCTCCGATCGTTGTCAGAAGTAAGTTGGCCGCAGTGTTATCA
CTCATGGTTATGGCAGCACTGCATAATTCTCTTACTGTCATGCCATCCGTAAGATGCTTTTCTGTGACTG
GTGAGTACTCAACCAAGTCATTCTGAGAATAGTGTATGCGGCGACCGAGTTGCTCTTGCCCGGCGTCAAT
ACGGGATAATACCGCGCCACATAGCAGAACTTTAAAAGTGCTCATCATTGGAAAACGTTCTTCGGGGCGA
AAACTCTCAAGGATCTTACCGCTGTTGAGATCCAGTTCGATGTAACCCACTCGTGCACCCAACTGATCTT
CAGCATCTTTTACTTTCACCAGCGTTTCTGGGTGAGCAAAAACAGGAAGGCAAAATGCCGCAAAAAAGGG
AATAAGGGCGACACGGAAATGTTGAATACTCATACTCTTCCTTTTTCAATATTATTGAAGCATTTATCAG
GGTTATTGTCTCATGAGCGGATACATATTTGAATGTATTTAGAAAAATAAACAAATAGGGGTTCCGCGCA
CATTTCCCCGAAAAGTGCCACCTGACGTCGACGGATCGGGAGATCTCCCGATCCCCTATGGTGCACTCTC
AGTACAATCTGCTCTGATGCCGCATAGTTAAGCCAGTATCTGCTCCCTGCTTGTGTGTTGGAGGTCGCTG
AGTAGTGCGCGAGCAAAATTTAAGCTACAACAAGGCAAGGCTTGACCGACAATTGCATGAAGAATCTGCT
TAGGGTTAGGCGTTTTGCGCTGCTTCGCGATGTACGGGCCAGATATACGCGTTGACATTGATTATTGACT
AGTTATTAATAGTAATCAATTACGGGGTCATTAGTTCATAGCCCATATATGGAGTTCCGCGTTACATAAC
TTACGGTAAATGGCCCGCCTGGCTGACCGCCCAACGACCCCCGCCCATTGACGTCAATAATGACGTATGT
TCCCATAGTAACGCCAATAGGGACTTTCCATTGACGTCAATGGGTGGAGTATTTACGGTAAACTGCCCAC
TTGGCAGTACATCAAGTGTATCATATGCCAAGTACGCCCCCTATTGACGTCAATGACGGTAAATGGCCCG
CCTGGCATTATGCCCAGTACATGACCTTATGGGACTTTCCTACTTGGCAGTACATCTACGTATTAGTCAT
CGCTATTACCATGGTGATGCGGTTTTGGCAGTACATCAATGGGCGTGGATAGCGGTTTGACTCACGGGGA
TTTCCAAGTCTCCACCCCATTGACGTCAATGGGAGTTTGTTTTGGCACCAAAATCAACGGGACTTTCCAA
AATGTCGTAACAACTCCGCCCCATTGACGCAAATGGGCGGTAGGCGTGTACGGTGGGAGGTCTATATAAG
CAGAGCTCTCTGGCTAACTAGAGAACCCACTGCTTACTGGCTTATCGAAATTAATACGACTCACTATAGG
GAGACCCAAGCTTGATATCGAATTCCGGAAAGCACCTGTGAGCTTGCGGAAGTCAGTTCAGACTCCAGCC
CGCTCCAGCCCGGCCCGACCCGACCGCACCCGGCGCCTGCCCTCGCTCGGCGTCCCCGGCCAGCCATGGG
CCCTTGGAGCCGCAGCCTCTCGGCGCTGCTGCTGCTGCTGCAGGTCTCCTCTTGGCTCTGCCAGGAGCCG
GAGCCCTGCCACCCTGGCTTTGACGCCGAGAGCTACACGTTCACGGTGCCCCGGCGCCACCTGGAGAGAG
GCCGCGTCCTGGGCAGAGTGAATTTTGAAGATTGCACCGGTCGACAAAGGACAGCCTATTTTTCCCTCGA
CACCCGATTCAAAGTGGGCACAGATGGTGTGATTACAGTCAAAAGGCCTCTACGGTTTCATAACCCACAG
ATCCATTTCTTGGTCTACGCCTGGGACTCCACCTACAGAAAGTTTTCCACCAAAGTCACGCTGAATACAG
TGGGGCACCACCACCGCCCCCCGCCCCATCAGGCCTCCGTTTCTGGAATCCAAGCAGAATTGCTCACATT
TCCCAACTCCTCTCCTGGCCTCAGAAGACAGAAGAGAGACTGGGTTATTCCTCCCATCAGCTGCCCAGAA
AATGAAAAAGGCCCATTTCCTAAAAACCTGGTTCAGATCAAATCCAACAAAGACAAAGAAGGCAAGGTTT
TCTACAGCATCACTGGCCAAGGAGCTGACACACCCCCTGTTGGTGTCTTTATTATTGAAAGAGAAACAGG
ATGGCTGAAGGTGACAGAGCCTCTGGATAGAGAACGCATTGCCACATACACTCTCTTCTCTCACGCTGTG
TCATCCAACGGGAATGCAGTTGAGGATCCAATGGAGATTTTGATCACGGTAACCGATCAGAATGACAACA
AGCCCGAATTCACCCAGGAGGTCTTTAAGGGGTCTGTCATGGAAGGTGCTCTTCCAGGAACCTCTGTGAT
GGAGGTCACAGCCACAGACGCGGACGATGATGTGAACACCTACAATGCCGCCATCGCTTACACCATCCTC
AGCCAAGATCCTGAGCTCCCTGACAAAAATATGTTCACCATTAACAGGAACACAGGAGTCATCAGTGTGG
TCACCACTGGGCTGGACCGAGAGAGTTTCCCTACGTATACCCTGGTGGTTCAAGCTGCTGACCTTCAAGG
TGAGGGGTTAAGCACAACAGCAACAGCTGTGATCACAGTCACTGACACCAACGATAATCCTCCGATCTTC
AATCCCACCACGTACAAGGGTCAGGTGCCTGAGAACGAGGCTAACGTCGTAATCACCACACTGAAAGTGA
CTGATGCTGATGCCCCCAATACCCCAGCGTGGGAGGCTGTATACACCATATTGAATGATGATGGTGGACA
ATTTGTCGTCACCACAAATCCAGTGAACAACGATGGCATTTTGAAAACAGCAAAGGGCTTGGATTTTGAG
GCCAAGCAGCAGTACATTCTACACGTAGCAGTGACGAATGTGGTACCTTTTGAGGTCTCTCTCACCACCT
CCACAGCCACCGTCACCGTGGATGTGCTGGATGTGAATGAAGCCCCCATCTTTGTGCCTCCTGAAAAGAG
AGTGGAAGTGTCCGAGGACTTTGGCGTGGGCCAGGAAATCACATCCTACACTGCCCAGGAGCCAGACACA
TTTATGGAACAGAAAATAACATATCGGATTTGGAGAGACACTGCCAACTGGCTGGAGATTAATCCGGACA
CTGGTGCCATTTCCACTCGGGCTGAGCTGGACAGGGAGGATTTTGAGCACGTGAAGAACAGCACGTACAC
AGCCCTAATCATAGCTACAGACAATGGTTCTCCAGTTGCTACTGGAACAGGGACACTTCTGCTGATCCTG
TCTGATGTGAATGACAACGCCCCCATACCAGAACCTCGAACTATATTCTTCTGTGAGAGGAATCCAAAGC
CTCAGGTCATAAACATCATTGATGCAGACCTTCCTCCCAATACATCTCCCTTCACAGCAGAACTAACACA
CGGGGCGAGTGCCAACTGGACCATTCAGTACAACGACCCAACCCAAGAATCTATCATTTTGAAGCCAAAG
ATGGCCTTAGAGGTGGGTGACTACAAAATCAATCTCAAGCTCATGGATAACCAGAATAAAGACCAAGTGA
CCACCTTAGAGGTCAGCGTGTGTGACTGTGAAGGGGCCGCCGGCGTCTGTAGGAAGGCACAGCCTGTCGA
AGCAGGATTGCAAATTCCTGCCATTCTGGGGATTCTTGGAGGAATTCTTGCTTTGCTAATTCTGATTCTG
CTGCTCTTGCTGTTTCTTCGGAGGAGAGCGGTGGTCAAAGAGCCCTTACTGCCCCCAGAGGATGACACCC
GGGACAACGTTTATTACTATGATGAAGAAGGAGGCGGAGAAGAGGACCAGGACTTTGACTTGAGCCAGCT
GCACAGGGGCCTGGACGCTCGGCCTGAAGTGACTCGTAACGACGTTGCACCAACCCTCATGAGTGTCCCC
CGGTATCTTCCCCGCCCTGCCAATCCCGATGAAATTGGAAATTTTATTGATGAAAATCTGAAAGCGGCTG
ATACTGACCCCACAGCCCCGCCTTATGATTCTCTGCTCGTGTTTGACTATGAAGGAAGCGGTTCCGAAGC
TGCTAGTCTGAGCTCCCTGAACTCCTCAGAGTCAGACAAAGACCAGGACTATGACTACTTGAACGAATGG
GGCAATCGCTTCAAGAAGCTGGCTGACATGTACGGAGGCGGCGAGGACCACTAGGGGTCTAGAGGGCCCT
ATTCTATAGTGTCACCTAAATGCTAGAGCTCGCTGATCAGCCTCGACTGTGCCTTCTAGTTGCCAGCCAT
CTGTTGTTTGCCCCTCCCCCGTGCCTTCCTTGACCCTGGAAGGTGCCACTCCCACTGTCCTTTCCTAATA
AAATGAGGAAATTGCATCGCATTGTCTGAGTAGGTGTCATTCTATTCTGGGGGGTGGGGTGGGGCAGGAC
AGCAAGGGGGAGGATTGGGAAGACAATAGCAGGCATGCTGGGGATGCGGTGGGCTCTATGGCTTCTGAGG
CGGAAAGAACCAGCTGGGGCTCTAGGGGGTATCCCC
[124 nt withheld, positions 5987-6110]
C
[91 nt withheld, positions 6112-6202]
A
[49 nt withheld, positions 6204-6252]
CCTTTGACGTTGGAGTCCACGTTCTTT
[37 nt withheld, positions 6280-6316]
ACCCTATCTCGGTCTATTCTTTTGATTTATAAGGGATTTTGCCGATTTCGGCCTATTGGTTAAAAAATGA
GCTGATTTAACAAAAATTTAACGCGAATTAATTCTGTGGAATGTGTGTCAGTTAGGGTGTGGAAAGTCCC
CAGGCTCCCCAGCAGGCAGAAGTATGCAAAGCATGCATCTCAATTAGTCAGCAACCAGGTGTGGAAAGTC
CCCAGGCTCCCCAGCAGGCAGAAGTATGCAAAGCATGCATCTCAATTAGTCAGCAACCATAGTCCCGCCC
CTAACTCCGCCCATCCCGCCCCTAACTCCGCCCAGTTCCGCCCATTCTCCGCCCCATGGCTGACTAATTT
TTTTTATTTATGCAGAGGCCGAGGCCGCCTCTGCCTCTGAGCTATTCCAGAAGTAGTGAGGAGGCTTTTT
TGGAGGCCTAGGCTTTTGCAAAAAGCTCCCGGGAGCTTGTATATCCATTTTCGGATCTGATCAAGAGACA
GGATGAGGATCGTTTCGCATGATTGAACAAGATGGATTGCACGCAGGTTCTCCGGCCGCTTGGGTGGAGA
GGCTATTCGGCTATGACTGGGCACAACAGACAATCGGCTGCTCTGATGCCGCCGTGTTCCGGCTGTCAGC
GCAGGGGCGCCCGGTTCTTTTTGTCAAGACCGACCTGTCCGGTGCCCTGAATGAACTGCAGGACGAGGCA
GCGCGGCTATCGTGGCTGGCCACGACGGGCGTTCCTTGCGCAGCTGTGCTCGACGTTGTCACTGAAGCGG
GAAGGGACTGGCTGCTATTGGGCGAAGTGCCGGGGCAGGATCTCCTGTCATCTCACCTTGCTCCTGCCGA
GAAAGTATCCATCATGGCTGATGCAATGCGGCGGCTGCATACGCTTGATCCGGCTACCTGCCCATTCGAC
CACCAAGCGAAACATCGCATCGAGCGAGCACGTACTCGGATGGAAGCCGGTCTTGTCGATCAGGATGATC
TGGACGAAGAGCATCAGGGGCTCGCGCCAGCCGAACTGTTCGCCAGGCTCAAGGCGCGCATGCCCGACGG
CGAGGATCTCGTCGTGACCCATGGCGATGCCTGCTTGCCGAATATCATGGTGGAAAATGGCCGCTTTTCT
GGATTCATCGACTGTGGCCGGCTGGGTGTGGCGGACCGCTATCAGGACATAGCGTTGGCTACCCGTGATA
TTGCTGAAGAGCTTGGCGGCGAATGGGCTGACCGCTTCCTCGTGCTTTACGGTATCGCCGCTCCCGATTC
GCAGCGCATCGCCTTCTATCGCCTTCTTGACGAGTTCTTCTGAGCGGGACTCTGGGGTTCGAAATGACCG
ACCAAGCGACGCCCAACCTGCCATCACGAGATTTCGATTCCACCGCCGCCTTCTATGAAAGGTTGGGCTT
CGGAATCGTTTTCCGGGACGCCGGCTGGATGATCCTCCAGCGCGGGGATCTCATGCTGGAGTTCTTCGCC
CACCCCAACTTGTTTATTGCAGCTTATAATGGTTACAAATAAAGCAATAGCATCACAAATTTCACAAATA
AAGCATTTTTTTCACTGCATTCTAGTTGTGGTTTGTCCAAACTCATCAATGTATCTTATCATGTCTGTAT
ACCGTCGACCTCTAGCTAGAGCTTGGCGTAATCATGGTCATAGCTGTTTCCTGTGTGAAATTGTTATCCG
CTCACAATTCCACACAACATACGAGCCGGAAGCATAAAGTGTAAAGCCTGGGGTGCCTAATGAGTGAGCT
AACTCACATTAATTGCGTTGCGCTCACTGCCCGCTTTCCAGTCGGGAAACCTGTCGTGCCAGCTG
Features (pLannotate 1.2.2; 22 found; start..end, strand, type, name):
    234..822     -  rep_origin     ori: high-copy-number ColE1/pMB1/pBR322/pUC origin of replication
    993..1853    -  CDS            AmpR: β-lactamase; bla; confers resistance to ampicillin, carbenicillin, and related antibiotics
   1854..1958    -  promoter       AmpR promoter: bla
   2017..2069    -  misc_feature   bom (fragment): basis of mobility region from pBR322
   2224..2603    +  enhancer       CMV enhancer: human cytomegalovirus immediate early enhancer
   2604..2807    +  promoter       CMV promoter: human cytomegalovirus (CMV) immediate early promoter
   2803..2836    +  LTR            5' LTR (truncated) (fragment): truncated 5' long terminal repeat (LTR) from HIV-1
   2852..2870    +  promoter       T7 promoter: promoter for bacteriophage T7 RNA polymerase
   2878..2896    -  misc_feature   MCS (fragment): pBluescript multiple cloning site
   3006..5648    +  CDS            CDH1: CADH1_HUMAN - Also known as CDHE, UVO. Experimental evidence at protein level: Swiss-Prot protein existence level 1. (Microbial infection) Serves as a receptor for Listeria monocytogenes; internalin A (InlA) binds to this protein and promotes uptake of the bacteria. From Homo sapiens (Human).
   5673..5691    -  promoter       SP6 promoter: promoter for bacteriophage SP6 RNA polymerase
   5717..5941    +  polyA_signal   bGH poly(A) signal: bovine growth hormone polyadenylation signal
   5945..5966    +  promoter       SV40 promoter (fragment): SV40 enhancer and early promoter
   5987..6415    +  rep_origin     f1 ori (sequence partly withheld): f1 bacteriophage origin of replication; arrow indicates direction of (+) strand synthesis
   6429..6758    +  promoter       SV40 promoter: SV40 enhancer and early promoter
   6825..7616    +  CDS            neo: KKA2_KLEPN - Also known as kan, nptII. Experimental evidence at protein level: Swiss-Prot protein existence level 1. Resistance to kanamycin, neomycin, paromomycin, ribostamycin, butirosin and gentamicin B. From Klebsiella pneumoniae.
   7640..7798    +  CDS            ble (fragment): BLE_KLEPN - Experimental evidence at protein level: Swiss-Prot protein existence level 1. Binding protein with a strong affinity to the bleomycin family of antibiotics. Binds to CL990; an antimitotic-antibiotic compound. From Klebsiella pneumoniae.
   7793..7914    +  polyA_signal   SV40 poly(A) signal: SV40 polyadenylation signal
   7987..8003    -  protein_bind   lac operator: The lac repressor binds to the lac operator to inhibit transcription in E. coli. This inhibition can be relieved by adding lactose or isopropyl-β-D-thiogalactopyranoside (IPTG). lac repressor encoded by lacI
   8011..8041    -  promoter       lac promoter: promoter for the E. coli lac operon
   8056..8077    -  protein_bind   CAP binding site: CAP binding activates transcription in the presence of cAMP. E. coli catabolite activator protein
   8090..51      -  CDS            lacI (fragment) (across the origin): lac repressor; lacI; The lac repressor binds to the lac operator to inhibit transcription in E. coli. This inhibition can be relieved by adding lactose or isopropyl-β-D-thiogalactopyranoside (IPTG).
