[The description below was written by a language model from this plasmid's Addgene catalogue record and pLannotate feature annotations shown in this document.]
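Description:
hE-cadherin-pcDNA3 is a mammalian expression plasmid built on the Invitrogen pcDNA3 backbone that carries the full-length human E-cadherin (CDH1) cDNA. It is propagated in E. coli as a high-copy plasmid through a ColE1/pUC-type origin with ampicillin selection (AmpR), and it also carries an f1 origin. For mammalian cells, an SV40 early promoter drives a neomycin phosphotransferase gene followed by an SV40 poly(A) signal, allowing G418 selection of stable transfectants. The catalogue lists a total size of about 8.55 kb, whereas the sequenced record behind the feature table is 8,131 nt, so the nominal sizes are approximate. Several short annotated fragments (HIV-1 LTR, ble, lacI, pBluescript MCS) look like partial matches to backbone or vector remnants rather than functional parts.

The CDH1 coding sequence was cloned between HindIII and XbaI, downstream of the CMV immediate-early enhancer and promoter and upstream of the bovine growth hormone polyadenylation signal, giving strong constitutive expression. No epitope tag or reporter is recorded. T7 and SP6 promoters flank the insert and serve as sequencing primer sites, and could also support in vitro transcription. According to the depositor, the original partial cDNA lacked the 3′ end, producing a protein missing the last 35 residues of the cytoplasmic domain and therefore the β-catenin binding region. The missing C-terminal segment was recovered by RT-PCR from A431 cell RNA and subcloned into that truncated construct to restore the full-length protein. The associated study used the plasmid to examine how E-cadherin suppresses cellular transformation by inhibiting β-catenin signalling, with the truncation mutant as its natural comparison.
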