Addgene plasmid #45769: hE-cadherin-pcDNA3
Depositing lab: Barry Gumbiner. Depositing organization: Memorial Sloan-Kettering Cancer Center. Publication: E-cadherin suppresses cellular transformation by inhibiting beta-catenin signaling in an adhesion-independent manner. Gottardi CJ, Wong E, Gumbiner BM. J Cell Biol. 2001 May 28;153(5):1049-60. 10.1083/jcb.153.5.1049 PubMed 11381089.
Backbone
  Vector backbone: pcDNA3
  Backbone manufacturer: Invitrogen
  Backbone size w/o insert (bp): 5446
  Total vector size (bp): 8550
  Vector type: Mammalian Expression
  Selectable markers: Neomycin (select with G418)
Growth in bacteria
  Bacterial resistance: Ampicillin, 100 μg/mL
  Growth temperature: 37°C
  Growth strain: DH5alpha
  Copy number: High Copy
Gene/Insert
  Gene/Insert name: hE-cadherin (alt names: E-cadherin; CDH-1)
  Species: H. sapiens (human)
  Insert size (bp): 3100
  GenBank ID: NM_004360.4 NP_004351.1
  Entrez Gene: CDH1 (a.k.a. Arc-1, BCDS1, CD324, CDHE, ECAD, LCAM, UVO)
  Promoter: CMV
  Cloning method: Restriction Enzyme; 5′ cloning site HindIII (not destroyed); 3′ cloning site XbaI (not destroyed)
  Sequencing primers: 5′ CMV-F; T7; 3′ BGH-rev; Sp6
Resource information
  A portion of this plasmid was derived from a plasmid made by: Human E-cadherin partial cDNA provided by David Rimm (Yale University, New Haven, CT)
Terms and licenses: Academic/Nonprofit Terms; Industry Terms: Not Available to Industry
Depositor comments: Partial cDNA for human E-cadherin was provided by D. Rimm (Yale University, New Haven, CT) and subcloned into the pcDNA3 mammalian expression vector (Invitrogen), to generate Addgene plasmid 45772. Sequence analysis revealed that the 3′ end of the gene was missing after nucleotide 2644 (according to EMBL/GenBank/DDBJ under accession number L08599). This resulted in a truncation of the last 35 amino acids of the E-cadherin cytoplasmic domain and, as a result, did not contain the β-catenin binding region, as defined by Stappert and Kemler 1994. The COOH terminus of this truncation mutant (E-cadherin Δ β-catenin) ends at amino acid 844 (NH3-ASLSSD); the frameshift added a single histidine residue before a stop codon is introduced. The full-length human E-cadherin was reengineered using RNA from human A431 cells and the RT-PCR method (Primer A, 5′-TGACACCCGGGACAACGTTTATTA-3′, and Primer C, 5′-CTAGTCTAGACCCCTAGTGGTCCTCG-3′) to generate a 425-bp fragment encoding the missing COOH-terminal residues. This fragment was sub-cloned into the truncated hEcad-Δ 35/pcDNA3 vector (Addgene plasmid 45772) to generate full-length hEcad/pcDNA3 (Addgene plasmid 45769).
How to cite: hE-cadherin-pcDNA3 was a gift from Barry Gumbiner (Addgene plasmid # 45769 ; http://n2t.net/addgene:45769 ; RRID:Addgene_45769)
