>Addgene plasmid #45769 | hE-cadherin-pcDNA3 | addgene partial sequence | sequence record 64625 | BGH-Rev 5'-TAGAAGGCACAGTCGAGG-3'
CATTTAGGTGACACTATAGAATAGGGCCCTCTAGACCCCTAGTGGTCCTCGCCGCCTCCGTACATGTCAG
CCAGCTTCTTGAAGCGATTGCCCCATTCGTTCAAGTAGTCATAGTCCTGGTCTTTGTCTGACTCTGAGGA
GTTCAGGGAGCTCAGACTAGCAGCTTCGGAACCGCTTCCTTCATAGTCAAACACGAGCAGAGAATCATAA
GGCGGGGCTGTGGGGTCAGTATCAGCCGCTTTCAGATTTTCATCAATAAAATTTCCAATTTCATCGGGAT
TGGCAGGGCGGGGAAGATACCGGGGGACACTCATGAGGGTTGGTGCAACGTCGTTACGAGTCACTTCAGG
CCGAGCGTCCAGGCCCCTGTGCAGCTGGCTCAAGTCAAAGTCCTGGTCCTCTTCTCCGCCTCCTTCTTCA
TCATAGTAATAAACGTTGTCCCGGGTGTCATCCTCTGGGGGCAGTAAGGGCTCTTTGACCACCGCTCTCC
TCCGAAGAAACAGCAAGAGCAGCAGAATCAGAATTAGCAAAGCAAGAATTCCTCCAAGAATCCCCAGAAT
GGCAGGAATTTGCAATCCTGCTTCGACAGGCTGTGCCTTCCTACAGACGCCGGCGGCCCCTTCACAGTCA
CACACGCTGACCTCTAAGGTGGTCACTTGGTCTTTATTCTGGTTATCCATGAGCTTGAGATTGATTTTGT
AGTCACCCACCTCTAAGGCCATCTTTGGCTTCAAAATGATAGATTCTTGGGTTGGGTCGTTGTACTGAAT
GGTCCAGTTGGCACTCGCCCCGTGTGTTAGTTCTGCTGTGAAGGGAGATGTATTGGGAGGAAGGTCTGCA
TCAATGATGTTTATGACCTGAGGCTTTGGATTCCTCTCACAGAAGAATATAGTTCGAGGTTCTGGTATGG
GGGCGTTGTCATT
