>Addgene plasmid #45769 | hE-cadherin-pcDNA3 | addgene partial sequence | sequence record 64950 | CMV-F 5'-CGCAAATGGGCGGTAGGCGTG-3'
CTATATAAGCAGAGCTCTCTGGCTAACTAGAGAACCCACTGCTTACTGGCTTATCGAAATTAATACGACT
CACTATAGGGAGACCCAAGCTTGATATCGAATTCCGGAAAGCACCTGTGAGCTTGCGGAAGTCAGTTCAG
ACTCCAGCCCGCTCCAGCCCGGCCCGACCCGACCGCACCCGGCGCCTGCCCTCGCTCGGCGTCCCCGGCC
AGCCATGGGCCCTTGGAGCCGCAGCCTCTCGGCGCTGCTGCTGCTGCTGCAGGTCTCCTCTTGGCTCTGC
CAGGAGCCGGAGCCCTGCCACCCTGGCTTTGACGCCGAGAGCTACACGTTCACGGTGCCCCGGCGCCACC
TGGAGAGAGGCCGCGTCCTGGGCAGAGTGAATTTTGAAGATTGCACCGGTCGACAAAGGACAGCCTATTT
TTCCCTCGACACCCGATTCAAAGTGGGCACAGATGGTGTGATTACAGTCAAAAGGCCTCTACGGTTTCAT
AACCCACAGATCCATTTCTTGGTCTACGCCTGGGACTCCACCTACAGAAAGTTTTCCACCAAAGTCACGC
TGAATACAGTGGGGCACCACCACCGCCCCCCGCCCCATCAGGCCTCCGTTTCTGGAATCCAAGCAGAATT
GCTCACATTTCCCAACTCCTCTCCTGGCCTCAGAAGACAGAAGAGAGACTGGGTTATTCCTCCCATCAGC
TGCCCAGAAAATGAAAAAGGCCCATTTCCTAAAAACCTGGTTCAGATCAAATCCAACAAAGACAAAGAAG
GCAAGGTTTTCTACAGCATCACTGGCCAAGGAGCTGACACACCCCCTGTTGGTGTCTTTATTATTGAAAG
AGAAACAGGATGGCTGAAGGTGACAGAGCCTCTGGATAGAGAACGCATTGCCACATACACTCTCTTCTCT
CACGCTGTGTCATCCAACGGGAATGCAGTTGAGGATCCAATGGAGATTTTGATCACGGTAACCGATCAGA
ATGACAACAAGCCCG
